Addgene plasmid #55932: mRaspberry-Actin-7
Purpose: Localization: Actin, Excitation: 598, Emission: 625
Depositing lab: Michael Davidson. Depositing organization: Florida State University, Tallahassee.
Backbone
  Vector backbone: mRaspberry
  Backbone size w/o insert (bp): 4750
  Vector type: Mammalian Expression
  Selectable markers: Neomycin (select with G418)
Growth in bacteria
  Bacterial resistance: Kanamycin, 50 μg/mL
  Growth temperature: 37°C
  Growth strain: DH5alpha
  Copy number: High Copy
Gene/Insert
  Gene/Insert name: Actin (alt name: NM_001101.3)
  Species: H. sapiens (human)
  Entrez Gene: ACTB (a.k.a. BKRNS, BNS, BRWS1, CSMH, DDS1, PS1TP5BP1, THC8)
  Promoter: CMV
  Tag / fusion protein: mRaspberry
  Cloning method: Unknown
  Sequencing primers: 5′ CMV-F; 3′ SV40pA-R
Terms and licenses: Academic/Nonprofit Terms; Industry Terms: Not Available to Industry
Depositor comments: . Excitation = 598; Emission = 625
How to cite: mRaspberry-Actin-7 was a gift from Michael Davidson (Addgene plasmid # 55932 ; http://n2t.net/addgene:55932 ; RRID:Addgene_55932)
