[The description below was written by a language model from this plasmid's Addgene catalogue record.]
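Description:
mRaspberry-Actin-7 is a mammalian expression plasmid that produces human beta-actin (ACTB, corresponding to the NM_001101.3 reference transcript) fused to the red fluorescent protein mRaspberry. It is built on an mRaspberry backbone of about 4.75 kb without the insert. The fusion is driven by the CMV promoter, a strong constitutive viral promoter widely used for expression in transfected mammalian cells. The listed 3′ sequencing primer anneals to an SV40 polyadenylation region, which suggests that this signal terminates the transcript. The record does not explicitly state which end of actin carries the fluorescent protein, and it does not describe the linker. The construct name places mRaspberry first, and the "7" may refer to a linker length, but neither point is confirmed in the fields provided. The cloning method is listed as unknown.

The plasmid is maintained in E. coli as a high-copy plasmid under kanamycin selection. It also carries a neomycin resistance marker, so stably transfected mammalian cells can be selected with G418. No feature table accompanies this record, so the origin of replication and other backbone elements cannot be detailed.

The stated purpose is fluorescent labelling of actin. The tagged protein is expected to incorporate into the actin cytoskeleton, allowing filamentous structures to be visualised by fluorescence microscopy. mRaspberry has a recorded excitation maximum of 598 nm and an emission maximum of 625 nm. This far-red-shifted signal makes the construct useful as a localisation marker, and it can be combined with green or other spectrally distinct reporters in multicolour imaging.
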