>Addgene plasmid #55932 | mRaspberry-Actin-7 | depositor partial sequence | sequence record 86838 | insert sequence
GACGTCAGATCCGCTAGCGCTACCGGTGGCTACCATGGTGAGCAAGGGCGAGGAGGTCATCAAGGAGTTC
ATGCGCTTCAAGGTGCGCATGGAGGGCTCCGTGAACGGCCACGAGTTCGAGATCGAGGGCGAGGGCGAGG
GCCGCCCCTACGAGGGCACCCAGACCGCCAAGCTGAAGGTGACCAAGGGTGGCCCCCTGCCCTTCGCCTG
GGACATCCTGTCCCCTCAGTGCATGTACGGCTCCAAGGGCTACGTGAAGCACCCCGCCGACATCCCCGAC
TACTTGAAGCTGTCCTTCCCCGAGGGCTTCAAGTGGGAGCGCGTGATGAACTTCGAGGACGGCGGCGTGG
TGACCGTGACCCAGGACTCCTCCCTGCAGGACGGCGAGTTCATCTACAAGGTGAAGCTGCGCGGCACCAA
CTTCCCCTCCGACGGCCCCGTAATGCAGAAGAAGACCATGGGCTGGGAGGCCTCCTCCGAGCGGATGTAC
CCCGAGGACGGCGCCCTGAAGGGCGAGATGAAGATGAGGCTGAAGCTGAAGGACGGCGGCCACTACGACG
CCGAGGTCAAGACCACCTACATGGCCAAGAAGCCCGTGCAGCTGCCCGGCGCCTACAAGACCGACATCAA
GCTGGACATCACCTCCCACAACGAGGACTACACCATCGTGGAACAGTACGAGCGCGCCGAGGGCCGCCAC
TCCACCGGCGCCTCCGGACTCAGATCTCGAGCTATGGATGATGATATCGCCGCGCTCGTCGTCGACAACG
GCTCCGGCATGTGCAAGGCCGGCTTCGCGGGCGACGATGCCCCCCGGGCCGTCTTCCCCTCCATCGTGGG
GCGCCCCAGGCACCAGGGCGTGATGGTGGGCATGGGTCAGAAGGATTCCTATGTGGGCGACGAGGCCCAG
AGCAAGAGAGGCATCCTCACCCTGAAGTACCCCATCGAGCACGGCATCGTCACCAACTGGGACGACATGG
AGAAAATCTGGCACCACACCTTCTACAATGAGCTGCGTGTGGCTCCCGAGGAGCACCCCGTGCTGCTGAC
CGAGGCCCCCCTGAACCCCAAGGCCAACCGCGAGAAGATGACCCAGATCATGTTTGAGACCTTCAACACC
CCAGCCATGTACGTTGCTATCCAGGCTGTGCTATCCCTGTACGCCTCTGGCCGTACCACTGGCATCGTGA
TGGACTCCGGTGACGGGGTCACCCACACTGTGCCCATCTACGAGGGGTATGCCCTCCCCCATGCCATCCT
GCGTCTGGACCTGGCTGGCCGGGACCTGACTGACTACCTCATGAAGATCCTCACCGAGCGCGGCTACAGC
TTCACCACCACGGCCGAGCGGGAAATCGTGCGTGACATTAAGGAGAAGCTGTGCTACGTCGCCCTGGACT
TCGAGCAAGAGATGGCCACGGCTGCTTCCAGCTCCTCCCTGGAGAAGAGCTACGAGCTGCCTGACGGCCA
GGTCATCACCATTGGCAATGAGCGGTTCCGCTGCCCTGAGGCACTCTTCCAGCCTTCCTTCCTGGGCATG
GAGTCCTGTGGCATCCACGAAACTACCTTCAACTCCATCATGAAGTGTGACGTGGACATCCGCAAAGACC
TGTACGCCAACACAGTGCTGTCTGGCGGCACCACCATGTACCCTGGCATTGCCGACAGGATGCAGAAGGA
GATCACTGCCCTGGCACCCAGCACAATGAAGATCAAGATCATTGCTCCTCCTGAGCGCAAGTACTCCGTG
TGGATCGGCGGCTCCATCCTGGCCTCGCTGTCCACCTTCCAGCAGATGTGGATCAGCAAGCAGGAGTATG
ACGAGTCCGGCCCCTCCATCGTCCACCGCAAATGCTTCTAGGGATCCACCGGATCTAGATAACTGATCAT
AATCAGCCATACCACAT
