>Addgene plasmid #55932 | mRaspberry-Actin-7 | addgene partial sequence | sequence record 125652 | mCherry-F 5'-ccccgtaatgcagaagaaga-3'
GAGCGGATGTACCCCGAGGACGGCGCCCTGAAGGGCGAGATGAAGATGAGGCTGAAGCTGAAGGACGGCG
GCCACTACGACGCCGAGGTCAAGACCACCTACATGGCCAAGAAGCCCGTGCAGCTGCCCGGCGCCTACAA
GACCGACATCAAGCTGGACATCACCTCCCACAACGAGGACTACACCATCGTGGAACAGTACGAGCGCGCC
GAGGGCCGCCACTCCACCGGCGCCTCCGGACTCAGATCTCGAGCTATGGATGATGATATCGCCGCGCTCG
TCGTCGACAACGGCTCCGGCATGTGCAAGGCCGGCTTCGCGGGCGACGATGCCCCCCGGGCCGTCTTCCC
CTCCATCGTGGGGCGCCCCAGGCACCAGGGCGTGATGGTGGGCATGGGTCAGAAGGATTCCTATGTGGGC
GACGAGGCCCAGAGCAAGAGAGGCATCCTCACCCTGAAGTACCCCATCGAGCACGGCATCGTCACCAACT
GGGACGACATGGAGAAAATCTGGCACCACACCTTCTACAATGAGCTGCGTGTGGCTCCCGAGGAGCACCC
CGTGCTGCTGACCGAGGCCCCCCTGAACCCCAAGGCCAACCGCGAGAAGATGACCCAGATCATGTTTGAG
ACCTTCAACACCCCAGCCATGTACGTTGCTATCCAGGCTGTGCTATCCCTGTACGCCTCTGGCCGTACCA
CTGGCATCGTGATGGACTCCGGTGACGGGGTCACCCACACTGTGCCCATCTACGAGGGGTATGCCCTCCC
CCATGCCATCCTGCGTCTGGACCTGGCTGGCCGGGACCTGACTGACTACCTCATGAAGATCCTCACCGAG
CGCGGCTACAGCTTCACCACCACGGCCGAGCGGGAAATCGTGCGTGACATTAAGGAGAA
